>Addgene plasmid #144686 | TFORF3210 | addgene full sequence | sequence record 350842 | Addgene NGS Result
GGCTCCGGTGCCCGTCAGTGGGCAGAGCGCACATCGCCCACAGTCCCCGAGAAGTTGGGGGGAGGGGTCG
GCAATTGAACCGGTGCCTAGAGAAGGTGGCGCGGGGTAAACTGGGAAAGTGATGTCGTGTACTGGCTCCG
CCTTTTTCCCGAGGGTGGGGGAGAACCGTATATAAGTGCAGTAGTCGCCGTGAACGTTCTTTTTCGCAAC
GGGTTTGCCGCCAGAACACAGGTAAGTGCCGTGTGTGGTTCCCGCGGGCCTGGCCTCTTTACGGGTTATG
GCCCTTGCGTGCCTTGAATTACTTCCACCTGGCTGCAGTACGTGATTCTTGATCCCGAGCTTCGGGTTGG
AAGTGGGTGGGAGAGTTCGAGGCCTTGCGCTTAAGGAGCCCCTTCGCCTCGTGCTTGAGTTGAGGCCTGG
CCTGGGCGCTGGGGCCGCCGCGTGCGAATCTGGTGGCACCTTCGCGCCTGTCTCGCTGCTTTCGATAAGT
CTCTAGCCATTTAAAATTTTTGATGACCTGCTGCGACGCTTTTTTTCTGGCAAGATAGTCTTGTAAATGC
GGGCCAAGATCTGCACACTGGTATTTCGGTTTTTGGGGCCGCGGGCGGCGACGGGGCCCGTGCGTCCCAG
CGCACATGTTCGGCGAGGCGGGGCCTGCGAGCGCGGCCACCGAGAATCGGACGGGGGTAGTCTCAAGCTG
GCCGGCCTGCTCTGGTGCCTGGCCTCGCGCCGCCGTGTATCGCCCCGCCCTGGGCGGCAAGGCTGGCCCG
GTCGGCACCAGTTGCGTGAGCGGAAAGATGGCCGCTTCCCGGCCCTGCTGCAGGGAGCTCAAAATGGAGG
ACGCGGCGCTCGGGAGAGCGGGCGGGTGAGTCACCCACACAAAGGAAAAGGGCCTTTCCGTCCTCAGCCG
TCGCTTCATGTGACTCCACGGAGTACCGGGCGCCGTCCAGGCACCTCGATTAGTTCTCGAGCTTTTGGAG
TACGTCGTCTTTAGGTTGGGGGGAGGGGTTTTATGCGATGGAGTTTCCCCACACTGAGTGGGTGGAGACT
GAAGTTAGGCCAGCTTGGCACTTGATGTAATTCTCCTTGGAATTTGCCCTTTTTGAGTTTGGATCTTGGT
TCATTCTCAAGCCTCAGACAGTGGTTCAAAGTTTTTTTCTTCCATTTCAGGTGTCGTGAGGCTAGCATCG
ATTGATCAACAAGTTTGTACAAAAAAGTTGGCACCATGACGGGGAAAGCAGGGGAAGCGCTGAGCAAGCC
CAAATCCGAGACAGTGGCCAAGAGTACCTCGGGGGGCGCCCCGGCCAGGTGCACTGGGTTCGGCATCCAG
GAGATCCTGGGCTTGAACAAGGAGCCCCCGAGCTCCCACCCGCGGGCAGCGCTCGACGGCCTGGCCCCCG
GGCACTTGCTGGCGGCGCGCTCAGTGCTCAGCCCCGCGGGGGTGGGCGGCATGGGGCTTCTGGGGCCCGG
GGGGCTCCCTGGCTTCTACACGCAGCCCACCTTCCTGGAAGTGCTGTCCGACCCGCAGAGCGTCCACTTG
CAGCCATTGGGCAGAGCATCGGGGCCGCTGGACACCAGCCAGACGGCCAGCTCGGATTCTGAAGATGTTT
CCTCCAGCGATCGAAAAATGTCCAAATCTGCTTTAAACCAGACCAAGAAACGGAAGAAGCGGCGACACAG
GACAATCTTTACCTCTTACCAGCTAGAGGAGCTGGAGAAGGCATTCAACGAAGCCCACTACCCAGACGTC
TATGCCCGGGAGATGCTGGCCATGAAAACGGAGCTGCCGGAAGACAGGATACAGGTCTGGTTCCAGAACC
GTCGAGCCAAGTGGAGGAAGCGGGAGAAGTGCTGGGGCCGGAGCAGTGTCATGGCGGAGTATGGGCTCTA
CGGGGCCATGGTGCGGCACTCCATCCCCCTGCCCGAGTCCATCCTCAAGTCAGCCAAGGATGGCATCATG
GACTCCTGTGCCCCGTGGCTACTGGGGATGCACAAAAAGTCGCTGGAGGCAGCAGCCGAGTCGGGGAGGA
AGCCCGAGGGGGAACGCCAGGCCCTGCCCAAGCTCGACAAGATGGAGCAGGACGAGCGGGGCCCCGACGC
TCAGGCGGCCATCTCCCAGGAGGAACTGAGGGAGAACAGCATTGCGGTGCTCCGGGCCAAAGCTCAGGAG
CACAGCACCAAAGTGCTGGGGACTGTGTCTGGGCCGGACAGCCTGGCCCGGAGTACCGAGAAGCCAGAGG
AGGAGGAGGCCATGGATGAAGACAGGCCGGCGGAGAGGCTCAGTCCACCGCAGCTGGAGGACATGGCTTT
GCCAACTTTCTTGTACAAAGTGGTTGATATCGGTAAGCCTATCCCTAACCCTCTCCTCGGTCTCGATTCT
ACGTAGTAATGAACTAGTCCGTAACTTGAAAGTATTTCGATTTCTTGGCTTTATATATCTTGTGGAAAGG
ACGATAGTCTTAGCACCTTTACGATAATACGCGTTAAGTCGACAATCAACCTCTGGATTACAAAATTTGT
GAAAGATTGACTGGTATTCTTAACTATGTTGCTCCTTTTACGCTATGTGGATACGCTGCTTTAATGCCTT
TGTATCATGCTATTGCTTCCCGTATGGCTTTCATTTTCTCCTCCTTGTATAAATCCTGGTTGCTGTCTCT
TTATGAGGAGTTGTGGCCCGTTGTCAGGCAACGTGGCGTGGTGTGCACTGTGTTTGCTGACGCAACCCCC
ACTGGTTGGGGCATTGCCACCACCTGTCAGCTCCTTTCCGGGACTTTCGCTTTCCCCCTCCCTATTGCCA
CGGCGGAACTCATCGCCGCCTGCCTTGCCCGCTGCTGGACAGGGGCTCGGCTGTTGGGCACTGACAATTC
CGTGGTGTTGTCGGGGAAATCATCGTCCTTTCCTTGGCTGCTCGCCTGTGTTGCCACCTGGATTCTGCGC
GGGACGTCCTTCTGCTACGTCCCTTCGGCCCTCAATCCAGCGGACCTTCCTTCCCGCGGCCTGCTGCCGG
CTCTGCGGCCTCTTCCGCGTCTTCGCCTTCGCCCTCAGACGAGTCGGATCTCCCTTTGGGCCGCCTCCCC
GCGTCGACTTTAAGACCAATGACTTACAAGGCAGCTGTAGATCTTAGCCACTTTTTAAAAGAAAAGGGGG
GACTGGAAGGGCTAATTCACTCCCAACGAAGACAAGATCTGCTTTTTGCTTGTACTGGGTCTCTCTGGTT
AGACCAGATCTGAGCCTGGGAGCTCTCTGGCTAACTAGGGAACCCACTGCTTAAGCCTCAATAAAGCTTG
CCTTGAGTGCTTCAAGTAGTGTGTGCCCGTCTGTTGTGTGACTCTGGTAACTAGAGATCCCTCAGACCCT
TTTAGTCAGTGTGGAAAATCTCTAGCAGTACGTATAGTAGTTCATGTCATCTTATTATTCAGTATTTATA
ACTTGCAAAGAAATGAATATCAGAGAGTGAGAGGAACTTGTTTATTGCAGCTTATAATGGTTACAAATAA
AGCAATAGCATCACAAATTTCACAAATAAAGCATTTTTTTCACTGCATTCTAGTTGTGGTTTGTCCAAAC
TCATCAATGTATCTTATCATGTCTGGCTCTAGCTATCCCGCCCCTAACTCCGCCCATCCCGCCCCTAACT
CCGCCCAGTTCCGCCCATTCTCCGCCCCATGGCTGACTAATTTTTTTTATTTATGCAGAGGCCGAGGCCG
CCTCGGCCTCTGAGCTATTCCAGAAGTAGTGAGGAGGCTTTTTTGGAGGCCTAGGGACGTACCCAATTCG
CCCTATAGTGAGTCGTATTACGCGCGCTCACTGGCCGTCGTTTTACAACGTCGTGACTGGGAAAACCCTG
GCGTTACCCAACTTAATCGCCTTGCAGCACATCCCCCTTTCGCCAGCTGGCGTAATAGCGAAGAGGCCCG
CACCGATCGCCCTTCCCAACAGTTGCGCAGCCTGAATGGCGAATGGG
[124 nt withheld, positions 3968-4091]
C
[91 nt withheld, positions 4093-4183]
A
[49 nt withheld, positions 4185-4233]
CCTTTGACGTTGGAGTCCACGTTCTTT
[37 nt withheld, positions 4261-4297]
ACCCTATCTCGGTCTATTCTTTTGATTTATAAGGGATTTTGCCGATTTCGGCCTATTGGTTAAAAAATGA
GCTGATTTAACAAAAATTTAACGCGAATTTTAACAAAATATTAACGCTTACAATTTAGGTGGCACTTTTC
GGGGAAATGTGCGCGGAACCCCTATTTGTTTATTTTTCTAAATACATTCAAATATGTATCCGCTCATGAG
ACAATAACCCTGATAAATGCTTCAATAATATTGAAAAAGGAAGAGTATGAGTATTCAACATTTCCGTGTC
GCCCTTATTCCCTTTTTTGCGGCATTTTGCCTTCCTGTTTTTGCTCACCCAGAAACGCTGGTGAAAGTAA
AAGATGCTGAAGATCAGTTGGGTGCACGAGTGGGTTACATCGAACTGGATCTCAACAGCGGTAAGATCCT
TGAGAGTTTTCGCCCCGAAGAACGTTTTCCAATGATGAGCACTTTTAAAGTTCTGCTATGTGGCGCGGTA
TTATCCCGTATTGACGCCGGGCAAGAGCAACTCGGTCGCCGCATACACTATTCTCAGAATGACTTGGTTG
AGTACTCACCAGTCACAGAAAAGCATCTTACGGATGGCATGACAGTAAGAGAATTATGCAGTGCTGCCAT
AACCATGAGTGATAACACTGCGGCCAACTTACTTCTGACAACGATCGGAGGACCGAAGGAGCTAACCGCT
TTTTTGCACAACATGGGGGATCATGTAACTCGCCTTGATCGTTGGGAACCGGAGCTGAATGAAGCCATAC
CAAACGACGAGCGTGACACCACGATGCCTGTAGCAATGGCAACAACGTTGCGCAAACTATTAACTGGCGA
ACTACTTACTCTAGCTTCCCGGCAACAATTAATAGACTGGATGGAGGCGGATAAAGTTGCAGGACCACTT
CTGCGCTCGGCCCTTCCGGCTGGCTGGTTTATTGCTGATAAATCTGGAGCCGGTGAGCGTGGGTCTCGCG
GTATCATTGCAGCACTGGGGCCAGATGGTAAGCCCTCCCGTATCGTAGTTATCTACACGACGGGGAGTCA
GGCAACTATGGATGAACGAAATAGACAGATCGCTGAGATAGGTGCCTCACTGATTAAGCATTGGTAACTG
TCAGACCAAGTTTACTCATATATACTTTAGATTGATTTAAAACTTCATTTTTAATTTAAAAGGATCTAGG
TGAAGATCCTTTTTGATAATCTCATGACCAAAATCCCTTAACGTGAGTTTTCGTTCCACTGAGCGTCAGA
CCCCGTAGAAAAGATCAAAGGATCTTCTTGAGATCCTTTTTTTCTGCGCGTAATCTGCTGCTTGCAAACA
AAAAAACCACCGCTACCAGCGGTGGTTTGTTTGCCGGATCAAGAGCTACCAACTCTTTTTCCGAAGGTAA
CTGGCTTCAGCAGAGCGCAGATACCAAATACTGTTCTTCTAGTGTAGCCGTAGTTAGGCCACCACTTCAA
GAACTCTGTAGCACCGCCTACATACCTCGCTCTGCTAATCCTGTTACCAGTGGCTGCTGCCAGTGGCGAT
AAGTCGTGTCTTACCGGGTTGGACTCAAGACGATAGTTACCGGATAAGGCGCAGCGGTCGGGCTGAACGG
GGGGTTCGTGCACACAGCCCAGCTTGGAGCGAACGACCTACACCGAACTGAGATACCTACAGCGTGAGCT
ATGAGAAAGCGCCACGCTTCCCGAAGGGAGAAAGGCGGACAGGTATCCGGTAAGCGGCAGGGTCGGAACA
GGAGAGCGCACGAGGGAGCTTCCAGGGGGAAACGCCTGGTATCTTTATAGTCCTGTCGGGTTTCGCCACC
TCTGACTTGAGCGTCGATTTTTGTGATGCTCGTCAGGGGGGCGGAGCCTATGGAAAAACGCCAGCAACGC
GGCCTTTTTACGGTTCCTGGCCTTTTGCTGGCCTTTTGCTCACATGTTCTTTCCTGCGTTATCCCCTGAT
TCTGTGGATAACCGTATTACCGCCTTTGAGTGAGCTGATACCGCTCGCCGCAGCCGAACGACCGAGCGCA
GCGAGTCAGTGAGCGAGGAAGCGGAAGAGCGCCCAATACGCAAACCGCCTCTCCCCGCGCGTTGGCCGAT
TCATTAATGCAGCTGGCACGACAGGTTTCCCGACTGGAAAGCGGGCAGTGAGCGCAACGCAATTAATGTG
AGTTAGCTCACTCATTAGGCACCCCAGGCTTTACACTTTATGCTTCCGGCTCGTATGTTGTGTGGAATTG
TGAGCGGATAACAATTTCACACAGGAAACAGCTATGACCATGATTACGCCAAGCGCGCAATTAACCCTCA
CTAAAGGGAACAAAAGCTGGAGCTGCAAGCTTAATGTAGTCTTATGCAATACTCTTGTAGTCTTGCAACA
TGGTAACGATGAGTTAGCAACATGCCTTACAAGGAGAGAAAAAGCACCGTGCATGCCGATTGGTGGAAGT
AAGGTGGTACGATCGTGCCTTATTAGGAAGGCAACAGACGGGTCTGACATGGATTGGACGAACCACTGAA
TTGCCGCATTGCAGAGATATTGTATTTAAGTGCCTAGCTCGATACATAAACGGGTCTCTCTGGTTAGACC
AGATCTGAGCCTGGGAGCTCTCTGGCTAACTAGGGAACCCACTGCTTAAGCCTCAATAAAGCTTGCCTTG
AGTGCTTCAAGTAGTGTGTGCCCGTCTGTTGTGTGACTCTGGTAACTAGAGATCCCTCAGACCCTTTTAG
TCAGTGTGGAAAATCTCTAGCAGTGGCGCCCGAACAGGGACTTGAAAGCGAAAGGGAAACCAGAGGAGCT
CTCTCGACGCAGGACTCGGCTTGCTGAAGCGCGCACGGCAAGAGGCGAGGGGCGGCGACTGGTGAGTACG
CCAAAAATTTTGACTAGCGGAGGCTAGAAGGAGAGAGATGGGTGCGAGAGCGTCAGTATTAAGCGGGGGA
GAATTAGATCGCGATGGGAAAAAATTCGGTTAAGGCCAGGGGGAAAGAAAAAATATAAATTAAAACATAT
AGTATGGGCAAGCAGGGAGCTAGAACGATTCGCAGTTAATCCTGGCCTGTTAGAAACATCAGAAGGCTGT
AGACAAATACTGGGACAGCTACAACCATCCCTTCAGACAGGATCAGAAGAACTTAGATCATTATATAATA
CAGTAGCAACCCTCTATTGTGTGCATCAAAGGATAGAGATAAAAGACACCAAGGAAGCTTTAGACAAGAT
AGAGGAAGAGCAAAACAAAAGTAAGACCACCGCACAGCAAGCGGCCGCTGATCTTCAGACCTGGAGGAGG
AGATATGAGGGACAATTGGAGAAGTGAATTATATAAATATAAAGTAGTAAAAATTGAACCATTAGGAGTA
GCACCCACCAAGGCAAAGAGAAGAGTGGTGCAGAGAGAAAAAAGAGCAGTGGGAATAGGAGCTTTGTTCC
TTGGGTTCTTGGGAGCAGCAGGAAGCACTATGGGCGCAGCGTCAATGACGCTGACGGTACAGGCCAGACA
ATTATTGTCTGGTATAGTGCAGCAGCAGAACAATTTGCTGAGGGCTATTGAGGCGCAACAGCATCTGTTG
CAACTCACAGTCTGGGGCATCAAGCAGCTCCAGGCAAGAATCCTGGCTGTGGAAAGATACCTAAAGGATC
AACAGCTCCTGGGGATTTGGGGTTGCTCTGGAAAACTCATTTGCACCACTGCTGTGCCTTGGAATGCTAG
TTGGAGTAATAAATCTCTGGAACAGATTTGGAATCACACGACCTGGATGGAGTGGGACAGAGAAATTAAC
AATTACACAAGCTTAATACACTCCTTAATTGAAGAATCGCAAAACCAGCAAGAAAAGAATGAACAAGAAT
TATTGGAATTAGATAAATGGGCAAGTTTGTGGAATTGGTTTAACATAACAAATTGGCTGTGGTATATAAA
ATTATTCATAATGATAGTAGGAGGCTTGGTAGGTTTAAGAATAGTTTTTGCTGTACTTTCTATAGTGAAT
AGAGTTAGGCAGGGATATTCACCATTATCGTTTCAGACCCACCTCCCAACCCCGAGGGGACCCATGCATT
GCATCTCAATTAGTCAGCAACCAGGTGTGGAAAGTCCCCAGGCTCCCCAGCAGGCAGAAGTATGCAAAGC
ATGCGTCTCAATTAGTCAGCAACCATAGTCCCGCCCCTAACTCCGCCCATCCCGCCCCTAACTCCGCCCA
GTTCCGCCCATTCTCCGCCCCATGGCTGACTAATTTTTTTTATTTATGCAGAGGCCGAGGCCGCCTCGGC
CTCTGAGCTATTCCAGAAGTAGTGAGGAGGCTTTTTTGGAGGCCTAGGCTTTTGCAAAAAGCTTTCTAGA
GGTACCACCGGAGCTTACCATGACCGAGTACAAGCCCACGGTGCGCCTCGCCACCCGCGACGACGTCCCC
AGGGCCGTACGCACCCTCGCCGCCGCGTTCGCCGACTACCCCGCCACGCGCCACACCGTCGATCCGGACC
GCCACATCGAGCGGGTCACCGAGCTGCAAGAACTCTTCCTCACGCGCGTCGGGCTCGACATCGGCAAGGT
GTGGGTCGCGGACGACGGCGCCGCCGTGGCGGTCTGGACCACGCCGGAGAGCGTCGAAGCGGGGGCGGTG
TTCGCCGAGATCGGCCCGCGCATGGCCGAGTTGAGCGGTTCCCGGCTGGCCGCGCAGCAACAGATGGAAG
GCCTCCTGGCGCCGCACCGGCCCAAGGAGCCCGCGTGGTTCCTGGCCACCGTCGGCGTCTCGCCCGACCA
CCAGGGCAAGGGTCTGGGCAGCGCCGTCGTGCTCCCCGGAGTGGAGGCGGCCGAGCGCGCCGGGGTGCCC
GCCTTCCTGGAGACCTCCGCGCCCCGCAACCTCCCCTTCTACGAGCGGCTCGGCTTCACCGTCACCGCCG
ACGTCGAGGTGCCCGAAGGACCGCGCACCTGGTGCATGACCCGCAAGCCCGGTGCCAGTTAACGAATTCT
AGATCTTGAGACAAATGGCAGTATTCATCCACAATTTTAAAAGAAAAGGGGGGATTGGGGGGTACAGTGC
AGGGGAAAGAATAGTAGACATAATAGCAACAGACATACAAACTAAAGAATTACAAAAACAAATTACAAAA
ATTCAAAATTTTCGGGTTTATTACAGGGACAGCAGAGATCCACTTTGGCGCCGGCTCGAGGCCTGCAGGT
GCAAAGATGGATAAAGTTTTAAACAGAGAGGAATCTTTGCAGCTAATGGACCTTCTAGGTCTTGAAAGGA
GTGGGAATT
Features (pLannotate 1.2.2; 34 found; start..end, strand, type, name):
      1..1179    +  promoter       EF-1α promoter: strong constitutive promoter for human elongation factor EF-1α
   1200..1217    +  protein_bind   attB1 (fragment): mutant version of attB; core recombination site for the Gateway® BP reaction BP Clonase™
   1226..2308    +  CDS            VSX2: VSX2_HUMAN - Also known as CHX10, HOX10. Experimental evidence at protein level: Swiss-Prot protein existence level 1. Acts as a transcriptional regulator through binding to DNA at the consensus sequence 5'-[TC]TAATT[AG][AG]-3' upstream of gene promoters (PubMed:27301076). Plays a significant role in the specification and morphogenesis of the sensory retina (By similarity). Mediates differentiation of V2a interneurons by repression of motor neuron gene transcription, via competitively binding to response elements that are activated by the ISL1-LHX3 complex, such as VSX1 (PubMed:17919464, PubMe
   2316..2333    -  protein_bind   attB2 (fragment): mutant version of attB; core recombination site for the Gateway® BP reaction BP Clonase™
   2342..2383    +  CDS            V5 tag: epitope tag from simian virus 5
   2399..2452    +  promoter       U6 promoter (fragment): RNA polymerase III promoter for human U6 snRNA
   2494..3082    +  misc_feature   WPRE: woodchuck hepatitis virus posttranscriptional regulatory element
   3133..3152    +  misc_feature   cPPT/CTS (fragment): central polypurine tract and central termination sequence of HIV-1
   3154..3387    +  LTR            3' LTR (ΔU3): self-inactivating 3' long terminal repeat (LTR) from HIV-1
   3465..3586    +  polyA_signal   SV40 poly(A) signal: SV40 polyadenylation signal
   3626..3761    +  rep_origin     SV40 ori: SV40 origin of replication
   3782..3800    -  promoter       T7 promoter: promoter for bacteriophage T7 RNA polymerase
   3808..3963    +  CDS            lacZα (fragment): LacZα fragment of β-galactosidase; lacZ fragment
   3968..4396    +  rep_origin     f1 ori (sequence partly withheld): f1 bacteriophage origin of replication; arrow indicates direction of (+) strand synthesis
   4449..4553    +  promoter       AmpR promoter: bla
   4554..5414    +  CDS            AmpR: β-lactamase; bla; confers resistance to ampicillin, carbenicillin, and related antibiotics
   5585..6173    +  rep_origin     ori: high-copy-number ColE1/pMB1/pBR322/pUC origin of replication
   6356..6448    +  CDS            lacI (fragment): lac repressor; lacI; The lac repressor binds to the lac operator to inhibit transcription in E. coli. This inhibition can be relieved by adding lactose or isopropyl-β-D-thiogalactopyranoside (IPTG).
   6461..6482    +  protein_bind   CAP binding site: CAP binding activates transcription in the presence of cAMP. E. coli catabolite activator protein
   6497..6527    +  promoter       lac promoter: promoter for the E. coli lac operon
   6535..6551    +  protein_bind   lac operator: The lac repressor binds to the lac operator to inhibit transcription in E. coli. This inhibition can be relieved by adding lactose or isopropyl-β-D-thiogalactopyranoside (IPTG). lac repressor encoded by lacI
   6596..6614    +  promoter       T3 promoter: promoter for bacteriophage T3 RNA polymerase
   6642..6868    +  promoter       RSV promoter: Rous sarcoma virus enhancer/promoter
   6869..7049    +  LTR            5' LTR (truncated): truncated 5' long terminal repeat (LTR) from HIV-1
   7096..7221    +  misc_feature   HIV-1 Ψ: packaging signal of human immunodeficiency virus type 1
   7205..7568    +  CDS            HIV-1 gag (fragment): gag protein from human immunodeficiency virus 1; gag
   7714..7947    +  misc_feature   RRE: The Rev response element (RRE) of HIV-1 allows for Rev-dependent mRNA export from the nucleus to the cytoplasm.
   8324..8350    +  CDS            Rev (fragment): human immunodeficiency virus 1 (HIV-1) Rev protein; rev; enhances nuclear export of unspliced and incompletely spliced viral mRNAs
   8357..8380    +  promoter       SV40 promoter (fragment): SV40 early promoter
   8381..8452    +  promoter       SV40 promoter (fragment): SV40 enhancer and early promoter
   8476..8611    +  rep_origin     SV40 ori: SV40 origin of replication
   8657..9253    +  CDS            PuroR (fragment): puromycin N-acetyltransferase; pac from Streptomyces; confers resistance to puromycin
   9302..9419    +  misc_feature   cPPT/CTS: central polypurine tract and central termination sequence of HIV-1
   9484..9550    +  CDS            small t antigen (fragment): SV40 (simian virus 40) small t antigen
