[The description below was written by a language model from this plasmid's Addgene catalogue record and pLannotate feature annotations shown in this document.]
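Description:
TFORF3210 is a lentiviral mammalian expression plasmid built on the pLX_TRC317 backbone for overexpression of the human transcription factor VSX2 (also known as CHX10). It belongs to a barcoded transcription factor ORF collection in which each construct carries a unique 24-bp barcode, so that individual factors can be identified in pooled overexpression screens, such as those for directed differentiation. In bacteria it is maintained through a high-copy ColE1/pUC-type origin and selected with ampicillin via the β-lactamase gene. An f1 origin and remnants of lac and phage promoter elements are also annotated in the backbone. The depositor warns that the plasmid can recombine, as is common for constructs containing repeated LTR sequences.

The VSX2 ORF was inserted by Gateway cloning and is flanked by attB1 and attB2 remnants. It sits downstream of the strong constitutive EF-1α promoter and is fused at its C terminus to a V5 epitope tag for detection. A WPRE follows the cassette to enhance transcript stability and expression. The barcode itself is not annotated in the feature table, although a short U6 promoter fragment lies between the V5 tag and the WPRE.

The viral architecture is third-generation and self-inactivating. An RSV promoter drives a truncated HIV-1 5' LTR, followed by the Ψ packaging signal, a gag fragment, the RRE for Rev-dependent export, a cPPT/CTS, and a ΔU3 3' LTR with an SV40 polyadenylation signal beyond it. Within the proviral region, upstream of the EF-1α cassette, an SV40 early promoter drives puromycin N-acetyltransferase, which allows selection of transduced cells. The annotated sequence totals 9,556 nt, consistent with the stated backbone and insert sizes.
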