Addgene plasmid #144686: TFORF3210
Purpose: Lentiviral vector for overexpressing transcription factor ORFs with unique 24-bp barcodes. Barcodes facilitate identification of transcription factors in pooled screens.
Depositing lab: Feng Zhang. Depositing organization: Broad Institute. Publication: A transcription factor atlas of directed differentiation. Joung J, Ma S, Tay T, Geiger-Schuller KR, Kirchgatterer PC, Verdine VK, Guo B, Arias-Garcia MA, Allen WE, Singh A, Kuksenko O, Abudayyeh OO, Gootenberg JS, Fu Z, Macrae RK, Buenrostro JD, Regev A, Zhang F. Cell. 2023 Jan 5;186(1):209-229.e26. doi: 10.1016/j.cell.2022.11.026. PubMed 36608654.
Backbone
  Vector backbone: pLX_TRC317
  Backbone manufacturer: Broad Institute Genetic Perturbation Platform
  Backbone size w/o insert (bp): 8264
  Vector type: Mammalian Expression, Lentiviral
  Selectable markers: Puromycin
Growth in bacteria
  Bacterial resistance: Ampicillin, 100 μg/mL
  Growth temperature: 37°C
  Growth strain: NEB Stable
  Copy number: High Copy
Gene/Insert
  Gene/Insert name: VSX2
  Species: H. sapiens (human)
  Insert size (bp): 1292
  Entrez Gene: VSX2 (a.k.a. CHX10, HOX10, MCOP2, MCOPCB3, RET1)
  Promoter: EF1a
  Tag / fusion protein: V5 (C terminal on insert)
  Cloning method: Gateway Cloning
  Sequencing primers: 5′ GGGTGGAGACTGAAGTTAGGCCAG; 3′ CACATAGCGTAAAAGGAGCAACATAG
Resource information
  A portion of this plasmid was derived from a plasmid made by: Broad Institute Genetic Perturbation Platform
Terms and licenses: Academic/Nonprofit Terms; Industry Terms: Not Available to Industry
Depositor comments: NM_182894.2 Please test multiple small colonies in case of plasmid recombination. To make this collection available in a timely manner, a portion of this collection was not fully sequenced by Addgene. If an Addgene verified full plasmid sequence is not available, please contact us prior to placing an order to request the full sequence.
How to cite: TFORF3210 was a gift from Feng Zhang (Addgene plasmid # 144686 ; http://n2t.net/addgene:144686 ; RRID:Addgene_144686)
