>Addgene plasmid #144686 | TFORF3210 | depositor partial sequence | sequence record 286173 | Insert
ATCGATTGATCAACAAGTTTGTACAAAAAAGTTGGCACCATGACGGGGAAAGCAGGGGAAGCGCTGAGCA
AGCCCAAATCCGAGACAGTGGCCAAGAGTACCTCGGGGGGCGCCCCGGCCAGGTGCACTGGGTTCGGCAT
CCAGGAGATCCTGGGCTTGAACAAGGAGCCCCCGAGCTCCCACCCGCGGGCAGCGCTCGACGGCCTGGCC
CCCGGGCACTTGCTGGCGGCGCGCTCAGTGCTCAGCCCCGCGGGGGTGGGCGGCATGGGGCTTCTGGGGC
CCGGGGGGCTCCCTGGCTTCTACACGCAGCCCACCTTCCTGGAAGTGCTGTCCGACCCGCAGAGCGTCCA
CTTGCAGCCATTGGGCAGAGCATCGGGGCCGCTGGACACCAGCCAGACGGCCAGCTCGGATTCTGAAGAT
GTTTCCTCCAGCGATCGAAAAATGTCCAAATCTGCTTTAAACCAGACCAAGAAACGGAAGAAGCGGCGAC
ACAGGACAATCTTTACCTCTTACCAGCTAGAGGAGCTGGAGAAGGCATTCAACGAAGCCCACTACCCAGA
CGTCTATGCCCGGGAGATGCTGGCCATGAAAACGGAGCTGCCGGAAGACAGGATACAGGTCTGGTTCCAG
AACCGTCGAGCCAAGTGGAGGAAGCGGGAGAAGTGCTGGGGCCGGAGCAGTGTCATGGCGGAGTATGGGC
TCTACGGGGCCATGGTGCGGCACTCCATCCCCCTGCCCGAGTCCATCCTCAAGTCAGCCAAGGATGGCAT
CATGGACTCCTGTGCCCCGTGGCTACTGGGGATGCACAAAAAGTCGCTGGAGGCAGCAGCCGAGTCGGGG
AGGAAGCCCGAGGGGGAACGCCAGGCCCTGCCCAAGCTCGACAAGATGGAGCAGGACGAGCGGGGCCCCG
ACGCTCAGGCGGCCATCTCCCAGGAGGAACTGAGGGAGAACAGCATTGCGGTGCTCCGGGCCAAAGCTCA
GGAGCACAGCACCAAAGTGCTGGGGACTGTGTCTGGGCCGGACAGCCTGGCCCGGAGTACCGAGAAGCCA
GAGGAGGAGGAGGCCATGGATGAAGACAGGCCGGCGGAGAGGCTCAGTCCACCGCAGCTGGAGGACATGG
CTTTGCCAACTTTCTTGTACAAAGTGGTTGATATCGGTAAGCCTATCCCTAACCCTCTCCTCGGTCTCGA
TTCTACGTAGTAATGAACTAGTCCGTAACTTGAAAGTATTTCGATTTCTTGGCTTTATATATCTTGTGGA
AAGGACGATAGTCTTAGCACCTTTACGATAAT
