>Addgene plasmid #144686 | TFORF3210 | depositor partial sequence | sequence record 286174 | Barcode
TAGTCTTAGCACCTTTACGATAAT
